>Addgene plasmid #189722 | pBAD/HisB (TIREVOL)-mNG | addgene full sequence | sequence record 373862 | Addgene NGS Result
AAGAAACCAATTGTCCATATTGCATCAGACATTGCCGTCACTGCGTCTTTTACTGGCTCTTCTCGCTAAC
CAAACCGGTAACCCCGCTTATTAAAAGCATTCTGTAACAAAGCGGGACCAAAGCCATGACAAAAACGCGT
AACAAAAGTGTCTATAATCACGGCAGAAAAGTCCACATTGATTATTTGCACGGCGTCACACTTTGCTATG
CCATAGCATTTTTATCCATAAGATTAGCGGATCCTACCTGACGCTTTTTATCGCAACTCTCTACTGTTTC
TCCATACCCGTTTTTTGGGCTAACAGGAGGAATTTATTATGCAAATCTCTCATCATCATCATCATCATGG
TATGGCTAGCATGACTGGTGGACAGCAAATGGGTCGGGATCTGTACGACGATGACGATAAGGATCCGAGC
TCGAGATCTGTGAGCAAGGGCGAGGAGGATAACATGGCCTCTCTCCCAGCGACACATGAGTTACACATCT
TTGGCTCCATCAACGGTGTGGACTTTGACATGGTGGGTCAGGGCACCGGCAATCCAAATGATGGTTATGA
GGAGTTAAACCTGAAGTCCACCAAGGGTGACCTCCAGTTCTCCCCCTGGATTCTGGTCCCTCATATCGGG
TATGGCTTCCATCAGTACCTGCCCTACCCTGACGGGATGTCGCCTTTCCAGGCCGCCATGGTAGATGGCT
CCGGATACCAAGTCCATCGCACAATGCAGTTTGAAGATGGTGCCTCCCTTACTGTTAACTACCGCTACAC
CTACGAGGGAAGCCACATCAAAGGAGAGGCCCAGGTGAAGGGGACTGGTTTCCCTGCTGACGGTCCTGTG
ATGACCAACTCGCTGACCGCTGCGGACTGGTGCAGGTCGAAGAAGACTTACCCCAACGACAAAACCATCA
TCAGTACCTTTAAGTGGAGTTACACCACTGGAAATGGCAAGCGCTACCGGAGCACTGCGCGGACCACCTA
CACCTTTGCCAAGCCAATGGCGGCTAACTATCTGAAGAACCAGCCGATGTACGTGTTCCGTAAGACGGAG
CTCAAGCACTCCAAGACCGAGCTCAACTTCAAGGAGTGGCAAAAGGCCTTTACCGATGTGATGGGCATGG
ACGAGCTGTACAAGTAATAAGAATTCGAAGCTTGGCTGTTTTGGCGGATGAGAGAAGATTTTCAGCCTGA
TACAGATTAAATCAGAACGCAGAAGCGGTCTGATAAAACAGAATTTGCCTGGCGGCAGTAGCGCGGTGGT
CCCACCTGACCCCATGCCGAACTCAGAAGTGAAACGCCGTAGCGCCGATGGTAGTGTGGGGTCTCCCCAT
GCGAGAGTAGGGAACTGCCAGGCATCAAATAAAACGAAAGGCTCAGTCGAAAGACTGGGCCTTTCGTTTT
ATCTGTTGTTTGTCGGTGAACGCTCTCCTGAGTAGGACAAATCCGCCGGGAGCGGATTTGAACGTTGCGA
AGCAACGGCCCGGAGGGTGGCGGGCAGGACGCCCGCCATAAACTGCCAGGCATCAAATTAAGCAGAAGGC
CATCCTGACGGATGGCCTTTTTGCGTTTCTACAAACTCTTTTGTTTATTTTTCTAAATACATTCAAATAT
GTATCCGCTCATGAGACAATAACCCTGATAAATGCTTCAATAATATTGAAAAAGGAAGAGTATGAGTATT
CAACATTTCCGTGTCGCCCTTATTCCCTTTTTTGCGGCATTTTGCCTTCCTGTTTTTGCTCACCCAGAAA
CGCTGGTGAAAGTAAAAGATGCTGAAGATCAGTTGGGTGCACGAGTGGGTTACATCGAACTGGATCTCAA
CAGCGGTAAGATCCTTGAGAGTTTTCGCCCCGAAGAACGTTTTCCAATGATGAGCACTTTTAAAGTTCTG
CTATGTGGCGCGGTATTATCCCGTGTTGACGCCGGGCAAGAGCAACTCGGTCGCCGCATACACTATTCTC
AGAATGACTTGGTTGAGTACTCACCAGTCACAGAAAAGCATCTTACGGATGGCATGACAGTAAGAGAATT
ATGCAGTGCTGCCATAACCATGAGTGATAACACTGCGGCCAACTTACTTCTGACAACGATCGGAGGACCG
AAGGAGCTAACCGCTTTTTTGCACAACATGGGGGATCATGTAACTCGCCTTGATCGTTGGGAACCGGAGC
TGAATGAAGCCATACCAAACGACGAGCGTGACACCACGATGCCTGTAGCAATGGCAACAACGTTGCGCAA
ACTATTAACTGGCGAACTACTTACTCTAGCTTCCCGGCAACAATTAATAGACTGGATGGAGGCGGATAAA
GTTGCAGGACCACTTCTGCGCTCGGCCCTTCCGGCTGGCTGGTTTATTGCTGATAAATCTGGAGCCGGTG
AGCGTGGGTCTCGCGGTATCATTGCAGCACTGGGGCCAGATGGTAAGCCCTCCCGTATCGTAGTTATCTA
CACGACGGGGAGTCAGGCAACTATGGATGAACGAAATAGACAGATCGCTGAGATAGGTGCCTCACTGATT
AAGCATTGGTAACTGTCAGACCAAGTTTACTCATATATACTTTAGATTGATTTAAAACTTCATTTTTAAT
TTAAAAGGATCTAGGTGAAGATCCTTTTTGATAATCTCATGACCAAAATCCCTTAACGTGAGTTTTCGTT
CCACTGAGCGTCAGACCCCGTAGAAAAGATCAAAGGATCTTCTTGAGATCCTTTTTTTCTGCGCGTAATC
TGCTGCTTGCAAACAAAAAAACCACCGCTACCAGCGGTGGTTTGTTTGCCGGATCAAGAGCTACCAACTC
TTTTTCCGAAGGTAACTGGCTTCAGCAGAGCGCAGATACCAAATACTGTCCTTCTAGTGTAGCCGTAGTT
AGGCCACCACTTCAAGAACTCTGTAGCACCGCCTACATACCTCGCTCTGCTAATCCTGTTACCAGTGGCT
GCTGCCAGTGGCGATAAGTCGTGTCTTACCGGGTTGGACTCAAGACGATAGTTACCGGATAAGGCGCAGC
GGTCGGGCTGAACGGGGGGTTCGTGCACACAGCCCAGCTTGGAGCGAACGACCTACACCGAACTGAGATA
CCTACAGCGTGAGCTATGAGAAAGCGCCACGCTTCCCGAAGGGAGAAAGGCGGACAGGTATCCGGTAAGC
GGCAGGGTCGGAACAGGAGAGCGCACGAGGGAGCTTCCAGGGGGAAACGCCTGGTATCTTTATAGTCCTG
TCGGGTTTCGCCACCTCTGACTTGAGCGTCGATTTTTGTGATGCTCGTCAGGGGGGCGGAGCCTATGGAA
AAACGCCAGCAACGCGGCCTTTTTACGGTTCCTGGCCTTTTGCTGGCCTTTTGCTCACATGTTCTTTCCT
GCGTTATCCCCTGATTCTGTGGATAACCGTATTACCGCCTTTGAGTGAGCTGATACCGCTCGCCGCAGCC
GAACGACCGAGCGCAGCGAGTCAGTGAGCGAGGAAGCGGAAGAGCGCCTGATGCGGTATTTTCTCCTTAC
GCATCTGTGCGGTATTTCACACCGCATATGGTGCACTCTCAGTACAATCTGCTCTGATGCCGCATAGTTA
AGCCAGTATACACTCCGCTATCGCTACGTGACTGGGTCATGGCTGCGCCCCGACACCCGCCAACACCCGC
TGACGCGCCCTGACGGGCTTGTCTGCTCCCGGCATCCGCTTACAGACAAGCTGTGACCGTCTCCGGGAGC
TGCATGTGTCAGAGGTTTTCACCGTCATCACCGAAACGCGCGAGGCAGCAGATCAATTCGCGCGCGAAGG
CGAAGCGGCATGCATAATGTGCCTGTCAAATGGACGAAGCAGGGATTCTGCAAACCCTATGCTACTCCGT
CAAGCCGTCAATTGTCTGATTCGTTACCAATTATGACAACTTGACGGCTACATCATTCACTTTTTCTTCA
CAACCGGCACGGAACTCGCTCGGGCTGGCCCCGGTGCATTTTTTAAATACCCGCGAGAAATAGAGTTGAT
CGTCAAAACCAACATTGCGACCGACGGTGGCGATAGGCATCCGGGTAGTGCTCAAAAGCAGCTTCGCCTG
ACTAATGCGTTGGTCCTCGCGCCAGCTTAAGACGCTAATCCCTAACTGCTGGCGGAAAAGATGTGACAGA
CGCGACGGCGACAAGCAAACATGCTGTGCGACGCTGGCGATATCAAAATTGCTGTCTGCCAGGTGATCGC
TGATGTACTGACAAGCCTCGCGTACCCGATTATCCATCGGTGGATGGAGCGACTCGTTAATCGCTTCCAT
GCGCCGCAGTAACAATTGCTCAAGCAGATTTATCGCCAGCAGCTCCGAATAGCGCCCTTCCCCTTGCCCG
GCGTTAATGATTTGCCCAAACAGGTCGCTGAAATGCGGCTGGTGCGCTTCATCCGGGCGAAAGAACCCCG
TATTGGCAAATATTGACGGCCAGTTAAGCCATTCATGCCAGTAGGCGCGCGGACGAAAGTAAACCCACTG
GTGATACCATTCGCGAGCCTCCGGATGACGACCGTAGTGATGAATCTCTCCTGGCGGGAACAGCAAAATA
TCACCCGGTCGGCAAACAAATTCTCGTCCCTGATTTTTCACCACCCCCTGACCGCGAATGGTGAGATTGA
GAATATAACCTTTCATTCCCAGCGGTCGGTCGATAAAAAAATCGAGATAACCGTTGGCCTCAATCGGCGT
TAAACCCGCCACCAGATGGGCATTAAACGAGTATCCCGGCAGCAGGGGATCATTTTGCGCTTCAGCCATA
CTTTTCATACTCCCGCCATTCAGAG
Features (pLannotate 1.2.2; 14 found; start..end, strand, type, name):
      1..285     +  promoter       araBAD promoter: araBAD; promoter of the L-arabinose operon of E. coli; the araC regulatory gene is transcribed in the opposite direction (Guzman et al., 1995)
    331..351     +  CDS            capTEV™ (fragment): composite tag for in vivo biotinylation, TEV protease cleavage, and 6xHis tagging
    352..384     +  CDS            T7 tag (gene 10 leader): leader peptide from bacteriophage T7 gene 10 promotes efficient translation in E. coli
    388..411     +  CDS            Xpress™ tag: Xpress™ epitope tag, including an enterokinase recognition and cleavage site
    430..1137    +  CDS            mNeonGreen: bright monomeric yellow-green fluorescent protein derived from LanYFP (Shaner et al., 2013)
   1237..1352    +  ncRNA          5S rRNA: Accession: RF00001 - 5S ribosomal RNA
   1356..1442    +  terminator     rrnB T1 terminator: Escherichia coli rrnB; transcription terminator T1 from the E. coli rrnB gene
   1534..1561    +  terminator     rrnB T2 terminator: transcription terminator T2 from the E. coli rrnB gene
   1580..1671    +  promoter       AmpR promoter: bla
   1672..2532    +  CDS            AmpR: β-lactamase; bla; confers resistance to ampicillin, carbenicillin, and related antibiotics
   2703..3291    +  rep_origin     ori: high-copy-number ColE1/pMB1/pBR322/pUC origin of replication
   3477..3617    -  misc_feature   bom: basis of mobility region from pBR322
   3719..3759    -  CDS            rop (fragment): Rop protein, which maintains plasmids at low copy number; rop
   3884..4759    -  CDS            araC: ARAC_ECOLI - Experimental evidence at protein level: Swiss-Prot protein existence level 1. Transcription factor that regulates the expression of several genes involved in the transport and metabolism of L-arabinose (PubMed:4362626, PubMed:328165, PubMed:6251457, PubMed:2962192, PubMed:6319708, PubMed:2231717, PubMed:1447222). Functions both as a positive and a negative regulator (PubMed:328165, PubMed:6251457). In the presence of arabinose, activates the expression of the araBAD, araE, araFGH and araJ promoters (PubMed:4362626, PubMed:328165, PubMed:6251457, PubMed:2962192, PubMed:6319708, Pub
