[The description below was written by a language model from this plasmid's Addgene catalogue record and pLannotate feature annotations shown in this document.]
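Description:
pBAD/HisB (TIREVOL)-mNG is a 4,785 bp bacterial expression plasmid built on the commercial pBAD/HisB backbone and designed for titratable, arabinose-controlled production of the fluorescent protein mNeonGreen in E. coli. It replicates from a ColE1/pMB1-type origin and is recorded as high copy. The pBR322 bom region and only a fragment of rop are also present. Selection is by ampicillin, through a β-lactamase gene driven by its own promoter.

The expression cassette is driven by the araBAD promoter, and the araC regulator gene is encoded on the opposite strand, transcribed divergently. AraC represses the promoter in the absence of L-arabinose and activates it when the sugar is present, so output can be tuned by inducer concentration. Downstream of the promoter, the reading frame begins with the backbone's N-terminal leader: a His tag (annotated by the software as a fragment of a composite tag), the T7 gene 10 leader and the Xpress epitope, which includes an enterokinase cleavage site. This leader is fused to the synthetic mNeonGreen coding sequence, which was inserted by ligation-independent cloning. Transcription ends at the rrnB T1 and T2 terminators, which are preceded by a stretch of 5S rRNA sequence carried over from the rrnB operon.

The "TIREVOL" in the name, together with the associated publication title, points to a standardized translation initiation region intended to amplify signal from the araC/pBAD system. The feature table does not annotate this element separately, and the record does not describe its composition. The plasmid serves as a fluorescent reporter of inducible expression output in bacteria.
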