Addgene plasmid #189722: pBAD/HisB (TIREVOL)-mNG
Purpose: titratable expression of mNeonGreen in bacteria
Depositing lab: Daniel Daley. Depositing organization: Stockholms Universitet. Publication: Signal amplification of araC pBAD using a standardized translation initiation region. Shilling PJ, Khananisho D, Cumming AJ, Soderstrom B, Daley DO. Synth Biol (Oxf). 2022 Jul 5;7(1):ysac009. doi: 10.1093/synbio/ysac009. eCollection 2022. PubMed 35903559.
Backbone
  Vector backbone: pBAD/HisB
  Backbone manufacturer: Thermo
  Total vector size (bp): 4785
  Vector type: Bacterial Expression
Growth in bacteria
  Bacterial resistance: Ampicillin, 100 μg/mL
  Growth temperature: 37°C
  Growth strain: DH5alpha
  Copy number: High Copy
Gene/Insert
  Gene/Insert name: mNeonGreen
  Species: Synthetic
  Promoter: pBAD
  Tag / fusion protein: His-T7-EK (N terminal on backbone)
  Cloning method: Ligation Independent Cloning
  Sequencing primers: 5′ atgccatagcatttttatcc; 3′ gatttaatctgtatcagg
Terms and licenses: Academic/Nonprofit Terms; Industry Terms: Not Available to Industry
How to cite: pBAD/HisB (TIREVOL)-mNG was a gift from Daniel Daley (Addgene plasmid # 189722 ; http://n2t.net/addgene:189722 ; RRID:Addgene_189722)
